>Addgene plasmid #243032 | AiP1909 - pAAV-AiE2327m-minBG-SYFP2-WPRE3-BGHpA | addgene full sequence | sequence record 490238 | Addgene NGS Result
CCTGCAGGCAGCTGCGCGCTCGCTCGCTCACTGAGGCCGCCCGGGCGTCGGGCGACCTTTGGTCGCCCGG
CCTCAGTGAGCGAGCGAGCGCGCAGAGAGGGAGTGGCCAACTCCATCACTAGGGGTTCCTGCGGCCGCAC
TGGTCTAATCCATTTCTCCTGTAGGACTGGACATGTGGGTGCCATATTTGGCATTTGTTCTCTAAAGATA
GCCTGGACTGTTGTTTTAATTTTGATATATATGAAGTAGAATTCTCTTCTTGCAGTAACTGGGTGCTAAG
GCTGAGCTCTCAGCGGGGAGGGCCATTGTACTGCTTTTTTTATGCTCAGGAGGACCTTGCCACCCCCTCT
GCTCTTTACCATTGGATTTGAGCTCTTTGCCGACTGACCTTTAGACACAAAGTCTGAGTATTCAAACCCA
GAAAAGCCACGTGATTCCTCTGAGAGACGCATTTTAATAAAGGCTCTGCAACAGTGAAATACCTGGCTTA
AAGGGTAAACAGATTCCTGTTTGGCTTTTTTCCCTGTGATCCTCCTTCAGTCTCTGTAGATTTGTCTGAC
TGGCCCTGCCCAAAGGTCACAGCATCTACCTACTCACTGATTACTGACTGCAGAAAACTGGTTCCATCTT
TGAAAAAAATGGGTGATTAGCAAATCTTGTTTGTGTTCCTGGTCCTTCGGAGAACACAGGATACCTGACC
TCAGTTGGGCCCATTTGCTTCGGAGCTCGGGCTGGGCATAAAAGTCAGGGCAGAGCCATCTATTGCTTAC
ATTTGCTTCTGGGATCCAGATCTTTCGAAGCTAGCGCTACCGGTCGCCACCATGGTGAGCAAGGGCGAGG
AGCTGTTCACCGGGGTGGTGCCCATCCTGGTCGAGCTGGACGGCGACGTAAACGGCCACAAGTTCAGCGT
GTCCGGCGAGGGCGAGGGCGATGCCACCTACGGCAAGCTGACCCTGAAGCTGATCTGCACCACCGGCAAG
CTGCCCGTGCCCTGGCCCACCCTCGTGACCACCCTGGGCTACGGCGTGCAGTGCTTCGCCCGCTACCCCG
ACCACATGAAGCAGCACGACTTCTTCAAGTCCGCCATGCCCGAAGGCTACGTCCAGGAGCGCACCATCTT
CTTCAAGGACGACGGCAACTACAAGACCCGCGCCGAGGTGAAGTTCGAGGGCGACACCCTGGTGAACCGC
ATCGAGCTGAAGGGCATCGACTTCAAGGAGGACGGCAACATCCTGGGGCACAAGCTGGAGTACAACTACA
ACAGCCACAACGTCTATATCACCGCCGACAAGCAGAAGAACGGCATCAAGGCCAACTTCAAGATCCGCCA
CAACATCGAGGACGGCGGCGTGCAGCTCGCCGACCACTACCAGCAGAACACCCCCATCGGCGACGGCCCC
GTGCTGCTGCCCGACAACCACTACCTGAGCTACCAGTCCAAGCTGAGCAAAGACCCCAACGAGAAGCGCG
ATCACATGGTCCTGCTGGAGTTCGTGACCGCCGCCGGGATCACTCTCGGCATGGACGAGCTGTACAAGTA
AGTCGACGGCGCGCCGCGGCCGCGAATTCGATATCATAATCAACCTCTGGATTACAAAATTTGTGAAAGA
TTGACTGGTATTCTTAACTATGTTGCTCCTTTTACGCTATGTGGATACGCTGCTTTAATGCCTTTGTATC
ATGCTATTGCTTCCCGTATGGCTTTCATTTTCTCCTCCTTGTATAAATCCTGGTTAGTTCTTGCCACGGC
GGAACTCATCGCCGCCTGCCTTGCCCGCTGCTGGACAGGGGCTCGGCTGTTGGGCACTGACAATTCCGTG
GCTCGAGAGATCTTCGACTGTGCCTTCTAGTTGCCAGCCATCTGTTGTTTGCCCCTCCCCCGTGCCTTCC
TTGACCCTGGAAGGTGCCACTCCCACTGTCCTTTCCTAATAAAATGAGGAAATTGCATCGCATTGTCTGA
GTAGGTGTCATTCTATTCTGGGGGGTGGGGTGGGGCAGGACAGCAAGGGGGAGGATTGGGAAGACAATAG
CAGGCATGAGATCTCACGTGCGGACCGAGCGGCCGCAGGAACCCCTAGTGATGGAGTTGGCCACTCCCTC
TCTGCGCGCTCGCTCGCTCACTGAGGCCGGGCGACCAAAGGTCGCCCGACGCCCGGGCTTTGCCCGGGCG
GCCTCAGTGAGCGAGCGAGCGCGCAGCTGCCTGCAGGGGCGCCTGATGCGGTATTTTCTCCTTACGCATC
TGTGCGGTATTTCACACCGCATA
[95 nt withheld, positions 2264-2358]
T
[46 nt withheld, positions 2360-2405]
C
[141 nt withheld, positions 2407-2547]
CCTTTGACGTTGGAGTCCACGTTCTTT
[37 nt withheld, positions 2575-2611]
ACTCTATCTCGGGCTATTCTTTTGATTTATAAGGGATTTTGCCGATTTCGGTCTATTGGTTAAAAAATGA
GCTGATTTAACAAAAATTTAACGCGAATTTTAACAAAATATTAACGTTTACAATTTTATGGTGCACTCTC
AGTACAATCTGCTCTGATGCCGCATAGTTAAGCCAGCCCCGACACCCGCCAACACCCGCTGACGCGCCCT
GACGGGCTTGTCTGCTCCCGGCATCCGCTTACAGACAAGCTGTGACCGTCTCCGGGAGCTGCATGTGTCA
GAGGTTTTCACCGTCATCACCGAAACGCGCGAGACGAAAGGGCCTCGTGATACGCCTATTTTTATAGGTT
AATGTCATGATAATAATGGTTTCTTAGACGTCAGGTGGCACTTTTCGGGGAAATGTGCGCGGAACCCCTA
TTTGTTTATTTTTCTAAATACATTCAAATATGTATCCGCTCATGAGACAATAACCCTGATAAATGCTTCA
ATAATATTGAAAAAGGAAGAGTATGAGTATTCAACATTTCCGTGTCGCCCTTATTCCCTTTTTTGCGGCA
TTTTGCCTTCCTGTTTTTGCTCACCCAGAAACGCTGGTGAAAGTAAAAGATGCTGAAGATCAGTTGGGTG
CACGAGTGGGTTACATCGAACTGGATCTCAACAGCGGTAAGATCCTTGAGAGTTTTCGCCCCGAAGAACG
TTTTCCAATGATGAGCACTTTTAAAGTTCTGCTATGTGGCGCGGTATTATCCCGTATTGACGCCGGGCAA
GAGCAACTCGGTCGCCGCATACACTATTCTCAGAATGACTTGGTTGAGTACTCACCAGTCACAGAAAAGC
ATCTTACGGATGGCATGACAGTAAGAGAATTATGCAGTGCTGCCATAACCATGAGTGATAACACTGCGGC
CAACTTACTTCTGACAACGATCGGAGGACCGAAGGAGCTAACCGCTTTTTTGCACAACATGGGGGATCAT
GTAACTCGCCTTGATCGTTGGGAACCGGAGCTGAATGAAGCCATACCAAACGACGAGCGTGACACCACGA
TGCCTGTAGCAATGGCAACAACGTTGCGCAAACTATTAACTGGCGAACTACTTACTCTAGCTTCCCGGCA
ACAATTAATAGACTGGATGGAGGCGGATAAAGTTGCAGGACCACTTCTGCGCTCGGCCCTTCCGGCTGGC
TGGTTTATTGCTGATAAATCTGGAGCCGGTGAGCGTGGGTCTCGCGGTATCATTGCAGCACTGGGGCCAG
ATGGTAAGCCCTCCCGTATCGTAGTTATCTACACGACGGGGAGTCAGGCAACTATGGATGAACGAAATAG
ACAGATCGCTGAGATAGGTGCCTCACTGATTAAGCATTGGTAACTGTCAGACCAAGTTTACTCATATATA
CTTTAGATTGATTTAAAACTTCATTTTTAATTTAAAAGGATCTAGGTGAAGATCCTTTTTGATAATCTCA
TGACCAAAATCCCTTAACGTGAGTTTTCGTTCCACTGAGCGTCAGACCCCGTAGAAAAGATCAAAGGATC
TTCTTGAGATCCTTTTTTTCTGCGCGTAATCTGCTGCTTGCAAACAAAAAAACCACCGCTACCAGCGGTG
GTTTGTTTGCCGGATCAAGAGCTACCAACTCTTTTTCCGAAGGTAACTGGCTTCAGCAGAGCGCAGATAC
CAAATACTGTTCTTCTAGTGTAGCCGTAGTTAGGCCACCACTTCAAGAACTCTGTAGCACCGCCTACATA
CCTCGCTCTGCTAATCCTGTTACCAGTGGCTGCTGCCAGTGGCGATAAGTCGTGTCTTACCGGGTTGGAC
TCAAGACGATAGTTACCGGATAAGGCGCAGCGGTCGGGCTGAACGGGGGGTTCGTGCACACAGCCCAGCT
TGGAGCGAACGACCTACACCGAACTGAGATACCTACAGCGTGAGCTATGAGAAAGCGCCACGCTTCCCGA
AGGGAGAAAGGCGGACAGGTATCCGGTAAGCGGCAGGGTCGGAACAGGAGAGCGCACGAGGGAGCTTCCA
GGGGGAAACGCCTGGTATCTTTATAGTCCTGTCGGGTTTCGCCACCTCTGACTTGAGCGTCGATTTTTGT
GATGCTCGTCAGGGGGGCGGAGCCTATGGAAAAACGCCAGCAACGCGGCCTTTTTACGGTTCCTGGCCTT
TTGCTGGCCTTTTGCTCACATGT
Features (pLannotate 1.2.2; 14 found; start..end, strand, type, name):
     12..39      +  repeat_region  AAV2 ITR (fragment): inverted terminal repeat of adeno-associated virus serotype 2 inverted
     68..95      +  repeat_region  AAV2 ITR (fragment): inverted terminal repeat of adeno-associated virus serotype 2 inverted
    822..1538    +  CDS            SYFP2: SYFP2 is a basic (constitutively fluorescent) yellow fluorescent protein published in 2006, derived from Aequorea victoria. It is reported to be a very rapidly-maturing monomer with moderate acid sensitivity.
   1578..1735    +  misc_feature   WPRE (fragment): woodchuck hepatitis virus posttranscriptional regulatory element
   1741..1821    +  misc_feature   WPRE (fragment): woodchuck hepatitis virus posttranscriptional regulatory element
   1838..1949    +  polyA_signal   bGH poly(A) signal: bovine growth hormone polyadenylation signal
   2067..2207    +  repeat_region  AAV2 ITR: inverted terminal repeat of adeno-associated virus serotype 2 inverted
   2212..2263    -  misc_feature   bom (fragment): basis of mobility region from pBR322
   2282..2737    +  rep_origin     f1 ori (sequence partly withheld): f1 bacteriophage origin of replication; arrow indicates direction of (+) strand synthesis
   2738..2787    -  misc_feature   bom (fragment): basis of mobility region from pBR322
   2889..2924    -  CDS            rop (fragment): Rop protein, which maintains plasmids at low copy number; rop
   3019..3123    +  promoter       AmpR promoter: bla
   3124..3984    +  CDS            AmpR: β-lactamase; bla; confers resistance to ampicillin, carbenicillin, and related antibiotics
   4155..4743    +  rep_origin     ori: high-copy-number ColE1/pMB1/pBR322/pUC origin of replication
