[The description below was written by a language model from this plasmid's Addgene catalogue record and pLannotate feature annotations shown in this document.]
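Description:
AiP1909 - pAAV-AiE2327m-minBG-SYFP2-WPRE3-BGHpA is an adeno-associated virus transfer plasmid built on a pAAV2 backbone and intended for packaging a fluorescent reporter genome into recombinant AAV for delivery to brain tissue. In bacteria it is maintained as a high-copy plasmid through a ColE1/pUC-type origin and selected with ampicillin via the β-lactamase gene and its native promoter. An f1 phage origin is also present in the backbone, along with small remnants of pBR322 bom and rop sequences that have no evident functional role. The 4.8 kb sequence is flanked on the payload side by AAV2 inverted terminal repeats, the cis elements needed for genome replication and encapsidation. The right ITR is annotated in full, while the left one was detected only as short fragments, which may reflect the difficulty of sequencing and annotating these structured repeats rather than a real truncation.

Between the ITRs, the construct name indicates the enhancer AiE2327m placed upstream of a minimal beta-globin promoter (minBG). Neither element was picked up by the automated annotation, but they would occupy the unannotated stretch preceding the reporter. The minimal promoter has little activity on its own, so expression depends on the enhancer, which the record describes as designed to drive transgene expression in specific brain cell populations; the particular populations are not stated. The reporter is SYFP2, a rapidly maturing monomeric yellow fluorescent protein derived from Aequorea victoria. It is followed by WPRE3, a shortened woodchuck hepatitis virus posttranscriptional element (seen as two WPRE fragments) that boosts transcript expression while saving packaging space, and by the bovine growth hormone polyadenylation signal. The construct is used to label and evaluate enhancer-defined cell types by fluorescence.
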