Addgene plasmid #243032: AiP1909 - pAAV-AiE2327m-minBG-SYFP2-WPRE3-BGHpA
Purpose: AiE2327m is an enhancer sequence designed to drive AAV-mediated transgene expression in specific populations of brain cells.
Depositing lab: Allen Institute for Brain Science & Bosiljka Tasic. Depositing organization: Allen Institute.
Backbone
  Vector backbone: pAAV2
  Vector type: AAV
Growth in bacteria
  Bacterial resistance: Ampicillin, 100 μg/mL
  Growth temperature: 37°C
  Growth strain: NEB Stable
  Copy number: High Copy
Gene/Insert
  Gene/Insert name: SYFP2
  Species: Synthetic
  Cloning method: Gibson Cloning
Terms and licenses: Academic/Nonprofit Terms; Industry Terms: Not Available to Industry
How to cite: AiP1909 - pAAV-AiE2327m-minBG-SYFP2-WPRE3-BGHpA was a gift from Allen Institute for Brain Science & Bosiljka Tasic (Addgene plasmid # 243032 ; http://n2t.net/addgene:243032 ; RRID:Addgene_243032)
